>Addgene plasmid #181863 | Lyn-FRB-GFP11 | addgene full sequence | sequence record 362889 | Addgene NGS Result
GACGGATCGGGAGATCTCCCGATCCCCTATGGTGCACTCTCAGTACAATCTGCTCTGATGCCGCATAGTT
AAGCCAGTATCTGCTCCCTGCTTGTGTGTTGGAGGTCGCTGAGTAGTGCGCGAGCAAAATTTAAGCTACA
ACAAGGCAAGGCTTGACCGACAATTGCATGAAGAATCTGCTTAGGGTTAGGCGTTTTGCGCTGCTTCGCG
ATGTACGGGCCAGATATACGCGTTGACATTGATTATTGACTAGTTATTAATAGTAATCAATTACGGGGTC
ATTAGTTCATAGCCCATATATGGAGTTCCGCGTTACATAACTTACGGTAAATGGCCCGCCTGGCTGACCG
CCCAACGACCCCCGCCCATTGACGTCAATAATGACGTATGTTCCCATAGTAACGCCAATAGGGACTTTCC
ATTGACGTCAATGGGTGGAGTATTTACGGTAAACTGCCCACTTGGCAGTACATCAAGTGTATCATATGCC
AAGTACGCCCCCTATTGACGTCAATGACGGTAAATGGCCCGCCTGGCATTATGCCCAGTACATGACCTTA
TGGGACTTTCCTACTTGGCAGTACATCTACGTATTAGTCATCGCTATTACCATGGTGATGCGGTTTTGGC
AGTACATCAATGGGCGTGGATAGCGGTTTGACTCACGGGGATTTCCAAGTCTCCACCCCATTGACGTCAA
TGGGAGTTTGTTTTGGCACCAAAATCAACGGGACTTTCCAAAATGTCGTAACAACTCCGCCCCATTGACG
CAAATGGGCGGTAGGCGTGTACGGTGGGAGGTCTATATAAGCAGAGCTCTCTGGCTAACTAGAGAACCCA
CTGCTTACTGGCTTATCGAAATTAATACGACTCACTATAGGGAGACCCAAGCTTGCGGCCGCCACCATGG
GCTGCATCAAGAGCAAGCGCAAGGACAAGGATCCCATCCTCTGGCATGAGATGTGGCATGAAGGCCTGGA
AGAGGCATCTCGTTTGTACTTTGGGGAAAGGAACGTGAAAGGCATGTTTGAGGTGCTGGAGCCCTTGCAT
GCTATGATGGAACGGGGCCCCCAGACTCTGAAGGAAACATCCTTTAATCAGGCCTATGGTCGAGATTTAA
TGGAGGCCCAAGAGTGGTGCAGGAAGTACATGAAATCAGGGAATGTCAAGGACCTCCTCCAAGCCTGGGA
CCTCTATTATCATGTGTTCCGACGAATCTCAAAGGGAGGTACCGGTGGATCTCGTGACCACATGGTCCTT
CATGAGTATGTAAATGCTGCTGGGATTACAGGTGGCGGCAAATTCTAAGAATTCTGCAGATATCCATCAC
ACTGGCGGCCGCTCGAGCATGCATCTAGAGGGCCCTATTCTATAGTGTCACCTAAATGCTAGAGCTCGCT
GATCAGCCTCGACTGTGCCTTCTAGTTGCCAGCCATCTGTTGTTTGCCCCTCCCCCGTGCCTTCCTTGAC
CCTGGAAGGTGCCACTCCCACTGTCCTTTCCTAATAAAATGAGGAAATTGCATCGCATTGTCTGAGTAGG
TGTCATTCTATTCTGGGGGGTGGGGTGGGGCAGGACAGCAAGGGGGAGGATTGGGAAGACAATAGCAGGC
ATGCTGGGGATGCGGTGGGCTCTATGGCTTCTGAGGCGGAAAGAACCAGCTGGGGCTCTAGGGGGTATCC
CC
[124 nt withheld, positions 1683-1806]
C
[91 nt withheld, positions 1808-1898]
A
[49 nt withheld, positions 1900-1948]
CCTTTGACGTTGGAGTCCACGTTCTTT
[37 nt withheld, positions 1976-2012]
ACCCTATCTCGGTCTATTCTTTTGATTTATAAGGGATTTTGCCGATTTCGGCCTATTGGTTAAAAAATGA
GCTGATTTAACAAAAATTTAACGCGAATTAATTCTGTGGAATGTGTGTCAGTTAGGGTGTGGAAAGTCCC
CAGGCTCCCCAGCAGGCAGAAGTATGCAAAGCATGCATCTCAATTAGTCAGCAACCAGGTGTGGAAAGTC
CCCAGGCTCCCCAGCAGGCAGAAGTATGCAAAGCATGCATCTCAATTAGTCAGCAACCATAGTCCCGCCC
CTAACTCCGCCCATCCCGCCCCTAACTCCGCCCAGTTCCGCCCATTCTCCGCCCCATGGCTGACTAATTT
TTTTTATTTATGCAGAGGCCGAGGCCGCCTCTGCCTCTGAGCTATTCCAGAAGTAGTGAGGAGGCTTTTT
TGGAGGCCTAGGCTTTTGCAAAAAGCTCCCGGGAGCTTGTATATCCATTTTCGGATCTGATCAAGAGACA
GGATGAGGATCGTTTCGCATGATTGAACAAGATGGATTGCACGCAGGTTCTCCGGCCGCTTGGGTGGAGA
GGCTATTCGGCTATGACTGGGCACAACAGACAATCGGCTGCTCTGATGCCGCCGTGTTCCGGCTGTCAGC
GCAGGGGCGCCCGGTTCTTTTTGTCAAGACCGACCTGTCCGGTGCCCTGAATGAACTGCAGGACGAGGCA
GCGCGGCTATCGTGGCTGGCCACGACGGGCGTTCCTTGCGCAGCTGTGCTCGACGTTGTCACTGAAGCGG
GAAGGGACTGGCTGCTATTGGGCGAAGTGCCGGGGCAGGATCTCCTGTCATCTCACCTTGCTCCTGCCGA
GAAAGTATCCATCATGGCTGATGCAATGCGGCGGCTGCATACGCTTGATCCGGCTACCTGCCCATTCGAC
CACCAAGCGAAACATCGCATCGAGCGAGCACGTACTCGGATGGAAGCCGGTCTTGTCGATCAGGATGATC
TGGACGAAGAGCATCAGGGGCTCGCGCCAGCCGAACTGTTCGCCAGGCTCAAGGCGCGCATGCCCGACGG
CGAGGATCTCGTCGTGACCCATGGCGATGCCTGCTTGCCGAATATCATGGTGGAAAATGGCCGCTTTTCT
GGATTCATCGACTGTGGCCGGCTGGGTGTGGCGGACCGCTATCAGGACATAGCGTTGGCTACCCGTGATA
TTGCTGAAGAGCTTGGCGGCGAATGGGCTGACCGCTTCCTCGTGCTTTACGGTATCGCCGCTCCCGATTC
GCAGCGCATCGCCTTCTATCGCCTTCTTGACGAGTTCTTCTGAGCGGGACTCTGGGGTTCGAAATGACCG
ACCAAGCGACGCCCAACCTGCCATCACGAGATTTCGATTCCACCGCCGCCTTCTATGAAAGGTTGGGCTT
CGGAATCGTTTTCCGGGACGCCGGCTGGATGATCCTCCAGCGCGGGGATCTCATGCTGGAGTTCTTCGCC
CACCCCAACTTGTTTATTGCAGCTTATAATGGTTACAAATAAAGCAATAGCATCACAAATTTCACAAATA
AAGCATTTTTTTCACTGCATTCTAGTTGTGGTTTGTCCAAACTCATCAATGTATCTTATCATGTCTGTAT
ACCGTCGACCTCTAGCTAGAGCTTGGCGTAATCATGGTCATAGCTGTTTCCTGTGTGAAATTGTTATCCG
CTCACAATTCCACACAACATACGAGCCGGAAGCATAAAGTGTAAAGCCTGGGGTGCCTAATGAGTGAGCT
AACTCACATTAATTGCGTTGCGCTCACTGCCCGCTTTCCAGTCGGGAAACCTGTCGTGCCAGCTGCATTA
ATGAATCGGCCAACGCGCGGGGAGAGGCGGTTTGCGTATTGGGCGCTCTTCCGCTTCCTCGCTCACTGAC
TCGCTGCGCTCGGTCGTTCGGCTGCGGCGAGCGGTATCAGCTCACTCAAAGGCGGTAATACGGTTATCCA
CAGAATCAGGGGATAACGCAGGAAAGAACATGTGAGCAAAAGGCCAGCAAAAGGCCAGGAACCGTAAAAA
GGCCGCGTTGCTGGCGTTTTTCCATAGGCTCCGCCCCCCTGACGAGCATCACAAAAATCGACGCTCAAGT
CAGAGGTGGCGAAACCCGACAGGACTATAAAGATACCAGGCGTTTCCCCCTGGAAGCTCCCTCGTGCGCT
CTCCTGTTCCGACCCTGCCGCTTACCGGATACCTGTCCGCCTTTCTCCCTTCGGGAAGCGTGGCGCTTTC
TCATAGCTCACGCTGTAGGTATCTCAGTTCGGTGTAGGTCGTTCGCTCCAAGCTGGGCTGTGTGCACGAA
CCCCCCGTTCAGCCCGACCGCTGCGCCTTATCCGGTAACTATCGTCTTGAGTCCAACCCGGTAAGACACG
ACTTATCGCCACTGGCAGCAGCCACTGGTAACAGGATTAGCAGAGCGAGGTATGTAGGCGGTGCTACAGA
GTTCTTGAAGTGGTGGCCTAACTACGGCTACACTAGAAGAACAGTATTTGGTATCTGCGCTCTGCTGAAG
CCAGTTACCTTCGGAAAAAGAGTTGGTAGCTCTTGATCCGGCAAACAAACCACCGCTGGTAGCGGTGGTT
TTTTTGTTTGCAAGCAGCAGATTACGCGCAGAAAAAAAGGATCTCAAGAAGATCCTTTGATCTTTTCTAC
GGGGTCTGACGCTCAGTGGAACGAAAACTCACGTTAAGGGATTTTGGTCATGAGATTATCAAAAAGGATC
TTCACCTAGATCCTTTTAAATTAAAAATGAAGTTTTAAATCAATCTAAAGTATATATGAGTAAACTTGGT
CTGACAGTTACCAATGCTTAATCAGTGAGGCACCTATCTCAGCGATCTGTCTATTTCGTTCATCCATAGT
TGCCTGACTCCCCGTCGTGTAGATAACTACGATACGGGAGGGCTTACCATCTGGCCCCAGTGCTGCAATG
ATACCGCGAGACCCACGCTCACCGGCTCCAGATTTATCAGCAATAAACCAGCCAGCCGGAAGGGCCGAGC
GCAGAAGTGGTCCTGCAACTTTATCCGCCTCCATCCAGTCTATTAATTGTTGCCGGGAAGCTAGAGTAAG
TAGTTCGCCAGTTAATAGTTTGCGCAACGTTGTTGCCATTGCTACAGGCATCGTGGTGTCACGCTCGTCG
TTTGGTATGGCTTCATTCAGCTCCGGTTCCCAACGATCAAGGCGAGTTACATGATCCCCCATGTTGTGCA
AAAAAGCGGTTAGCTCCTTCGGTCCTCCGATCGTTGTCAGAAGTAAGTTGGCCGCAGTGTTATCACTCAT
GGTTATGGCAGCACTGCATAATTCTCTTACTGTCATGCCATCCGTAAGATGCTTTTCTGTGACTGGTGAG
TACTCAACCAAGTCATTCTGAGAATAGTGTATGCGGCGACCGAGTTGCTCTTGCCCGGCGTCAATACGGG
ATAATACCGCGCCACATAGCAGAACTTTAAAAGTGCTCATCATTGGAAAACGTTCTTCGGGGCGAAAACT
CTCAAGGATCTTACCGCTGTTGAGATCCAGTTCGATGTAACCCACTCGTGCACCCAACTGATCTTCAGCA
TCTTTTACTTTCACCAGCGTTTCTGGGTGAGCAAAAACAGGAAGGCAAAATGCCGCAAAAAAGGGAATAA
GGGCGACACGGAAATGTTGAATACTCATACTCTTCCTTTTTCAATATTATTGAAGCATTTATCAGGGTTA
TTGTCTCATGAGCGGATACATATTTGAATGTATTTAGAAAAATAAACAAATAGGGGTTCCGCGCACATTT
CCCCGAAAAGTGCCACCTGACGTC
Features (pLannotate 1.2.2; 22 found; start..end, strand, type, name):
     28..80      -  misc_feature   bom (fragment): basis of mobility region from pBR322
    235..614     +  enhancer       CMV enhancer: human cytomegalovirus immediate early enhancer
    615..818     +  promoter       CMV promoter: human cytomegalovirus (CMV) immediate early promoter
    814..847     +  LTR            5' LTR (truncated) (fragment): truncated 5' long terminal repeat (LTR) from HIV-1
    863..881     +  promoter       T7 promoter: promoter for bacteriophage T7 RNA polymerase
    946..1224    +  CDS            FRB*: T2098L mutant of FKBP-rapamycin binding domain of human FRAP binds synthetic ligands such as AP21967
   1243..1290    +  CDS            GFP11: 11th β-strand of superfolder GFP associates with GFP(1-10), consisting of the first 10 β-strands, to reconstitute fluorescent GFP (Cabantous et al., 2005; Kamiyama et al., 2016)
   1369..1387    -  promoter       SP6 promoter: promoter for bacteriophage SP6 RNA polymerase
   1413..1637    +  polyA_signal   bGH poly(A) signal: bovine growth hormone polyadenylation signal
   1641..1662    +  promoter       SV40 promoter (fragment): SV40 enhancer and early promoter
   1683..2111    +  rep_origin     f1 ori (sequence partly withheld): f1 bacteriophage origin of replication; arrow indicates direction of (+) strand synthesis
   2125..2454    +  promoter       SV40 promoter: SV40 enhancer and early promoter
   2521..3312    +  CDS            neo: KKA2_KLEPN - Also known as kan, nptII. Experimental evidence at protein level: Swiss-Prot protein existence level 1. Resistance to kanamycin, neomycin, paromomycin, ribostamycin, butirosin and gentamicin B. From Klebsiella pneumoniae.
   3336..3494    +  CDS            ble (fragment): BLE_KLEPN - Experimental evidence at protein level: Swiss-Prot protein existence level 1. Binding protein with a strong affinity to the bleomycin family of antibiotics. Binds to CL990; an antimitotic-antibiotic compound. From Klebsiella pneumoniae.
   3489..3610    +  polyA_signal   SV40 poly(A) signal: SV40 polyadenylation signal
   3683..3699    -  protein_bind   lac operator: The lac repressor binds to the lac operator to inhibit transcription in E. coli. This inhibition can be relieved by adding lactose or isopropyl-β-D-thiogalactopyranoside (IPTG). lac repressor encoded by lacI
   3707..3737    -  promoter       lac promoter: promoter for the E. coli lac operon
   3752..3773    -  protein_bind   CAP binding site: CAP binding activates transcription in the presence of cAMP. E. coli catabolite activator protein
   3786..3878    -  CDS            lacI (fragment): lac repressor; lacI; The lac repressor binds to the lac operator to inhibit transcription in E. coli. This inhibition can be relieved by adding lactose or isopropyl-β-D-thiogalactopyranoside (IPTG).
   4061..4649    -  rep_origin     ori: high-copy-number ColE1/pMB1/pBR322/pUC origin of replication
   4820..5680    -  CDS            AmpR: β-lactamase; bla; confers resistance to ampicillin, carbenicillin, and related antibiotics
   5681..5785    -  promoter       AmpR promoter: bla
