[The description below was written by a language model from this plasmid's Addgene catalogue record and pLannotate feature annotations shown in this document.]
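Description:
Lyn-FRB-GFP11 is a mammalian expression plasmid built on the pcDNA3 backbone, about 5.8 kb in total with a roughly 400 bp insert cloned between HindIII and EcoRI sites. It is propagated in E. coli as a high-copy plasmid through a ColE1/pUC-type origin and selected with ampicillin via the β-lactamase gene. An f1 origin is also present. For mammalian cells, an SV40 early promoter drives the neomycin phosphotransferase gene, followed by an SV40 polyadenylation signal, allowing G418 selection of stable transfectants.

The payload is a small fusion protein expressed from the CMV immediate-early enhancer and promoter and terminated by the bovine growth hormone polyadenylation signal, with T7 and SP6 promoters flanking the cloning region. According to the catalogue entry, the open reading frame begins with the N-terminal targeting sequence from Lyn kinase, a short motif that anchors proteins to the plasma membrane. This short leader is not separately annotated in the feature table, but there is room for it upstream of the FRB coding sequence. It is followed by an FKBP-rapamycin binding (FRB) domain, which the automated annotation matches to the T2098L variant, and ends with GFP11, the eleventh β-strand of superfolder GFP. GFP11 is non-fluorescent on its own but associates with a GFP(1-10) fragment to reconstitute a functional fluorescent protein. The construct places GFP11 at the plasma membrane so that FluoSTEPs, biosensors for monitoring compartmentalized signaling, are recruited and assembled there. The record does not state a specific role for the FRB domain in this design.
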