Addgene plasmid #181863: Lyn-FRB-GFP11
Purpose: Plasma membrane-localized GFP11; for plasma membrane targeting of FluoSTEPs.
Depositing lab: Jin Zhang. Depositing organization: University of California, San Diego (UCSD). Publication: FluoSTEPs: Fluorescent biosensors for monitoring compartmentalized signaling within endogenous microdomains. Tenner B, Zhang JZ, Kwon Y, Pessino V, Feng S, Huang B, Mehta S, Zhang J. Sci Adv. 2021 May 21;7(21). pii: 7/21/eabe4091. doi: 10.1126/sciadv.abe4091. Print 2021 May. PubMed 34020947.
Backbone
  Vector backbone: pcDNA3
  Backbone manufacturer: Invitrogen
  Backbone size w/o insert (bp): 5415
  Total vector size (bp): 5817
  Vector type: Mammalian Expression
  Selectable markers: Neomycin (select with G418)
Growth in bacteria
  Bacterial resistance: Ampicillin, 100 μg/mL
  Growth temperature: 37°C
  Growth strain: DH5alpha
  Copy number: High Copy
Gene/Insert
  Gene/Insert name: Lyn-FRB-GFP11
  Insert size (bp): 402
  Promoter: CMV
  Tag / fusion protein: N-terminal targeting sequence from Lyn kinase (N terminal on insert); GFP11 (C terminal on insert)
  Cloning method: Restriction Enzyme; 5′ cloning site HindIII (not destroyed); 3′ cloning site EcoRI (not destroyed)
  Sequencing primers: 5′ CMV forward; 3′ BGH reverse
Terms and licenses: Academic/Nonprofit Terms; Industry Terms: Not Available to Industry
How to cite: Lyn-FRB-GFP11 was a gift from Jin Zhang (Addgene plasmid # 181863 ; http://n2t.net/addgene:181863 ; RRID:Addgene_181863)
